>Addgene plasmid #239134 | pLS408_YCR051W | addgene full sequence | sequence record 481873 | Addgene NGS Result
TATGTATCCGCTCATGAGACAATAACCCTGATAAATGCTTCAATAATATTGAAAAAGGAAGAGTATGAGT
ATTCAACATTTCCGTGTCGCCCTTATTCCCTTTTTTGCGGCATTTTGCCTTCCTGTTTTTGCTCACCCAG
AAACGCTGGTGAAAGTAAAAGATGCAGAAGATCAGTTGGGTGCGCGAGTGGGTTACATCGAACTGGACCT
CAACAGTGGTAAGATACTAGAGAGTTTTCGCCCCGAAGAACGATTCCCAATGATGTCCACTTTTAAGGTT
CTGCTATGTGGCGCGGTATTATCCCGTATTGACGCGGGGCAAGAGCAACTAGGTCGCCGCATACACTATT
CTCAGAATGACTTGGTTGAGTATTCACCAGTCACAGAAAAGCATCTTACGGATGGCATGACAGTAAGAGA
ATTATGTAGTGCTGCCATAACGATGAGTGATAACACGGCGGCGAACTTACTTCTGACAACGATTGGAGGA
CCAAAGGAGCTAACCGCTTTTTTGCACAACATGGGGGATCATGTAACTCGCCTTGATCGTTGGGAACCAG
AGCTGAATGAAGCCATACCAAACGACGAGCGTGACACCACGATGCCTGTTGCTATGGCAACAACCTTGCG
GAAACTATTAACTGGCGAACTACTTACTCTAGCTTCCCGGCAACAGTTAATAGACTGGATGGAGGCTGAT
AAAGTTGCAGGACCACTTCTGCGCTCTGCGCTTCCGGCTGGCTGGTTTATTGCTGATAAATCTGGGGCCG
GAGAGCGTGGGTCACGCGGTATCATAGCAGCACTAGGGCCAGATGGTAAGCCCTCCCGTATCGTAGTTAT
CTACACGACGGGGAGCCAGGCAACTATGGATGAACGAAATAGACAGATCGCTGAGATAGGTGCGTCACTG
ATTAAGCATTGGTAGTAGAAAAGATCAAAGGATCTTCTTGAGATCCTTTTTTTCTGCGCGTAATCTGCTG
CTTGCAAACAAAAAAACCACCGCTACCAGCGGTGGTTTGTTTGCCGGATCAAGAGCTACCAACTCTTTTT
CCGAAGGTAACTGGCTTCAGCAGAGCGCAGATACCAAATACTGTCCTTCTAGTGTAGCCGTAGTTAGGCC
ACCACTTCAAGAACTCTGTAGCACCGCCTACATACCTCGCTCTGCTAATCCTGTTACCAGTGGCTGCTGC
CAGTGGCGATAAGTCGTGTCTTACCGGGTTGGACTCAAGACGATAGTTACCGGATAAGGCGCAGCGGTCG
GGCTGAACGGGGGGTTCGTGCACACAGCCCAGCTTGGAGCGAACGACCTACACCGAACTGAGATACCTAC
AGCGTGAGCTATGAGAAAGCGCCACGCTTCCCGAAGGGAGAAAGGCGGACAGGTATCCGGTAAGCGGCAG
GGTCGGAACAGGAGAGCGCACGAGGGAGCTTCCAGGGGGAAACGCCTGGTATCTTTATAGTCCTGTCGGG
TTTCGCCACCTCTGACTTGAGCGTCGATTTTTGTGATGCTCGTCAGGGGGGCGGAGCCTATGGAAACAGG
AAACAGCTATGACGCGCGCTAATGTGTTGGACAACGACGGCGATACCCCGTTGCACCATGTGGAGGATGT
GGCCACTGCCAGGTTGATCGTGGAAGAGCTGGGTGGAGACTTCACTATCAGGAATGTGGAGGGCCAAACG
CCATACGACTCGTTCGTCGAGAACGGTGAAGATGGTGAGCTAATCGAGTACATGAGGATTAAGTCCGGCG
TGGCCGATGTTCACGGAGTGGACGGCGTGCAGGGTGAGGGTGTCATCGACAGCAAATTGCTGGAAGAGTT
CAAGGACAACGTGAGATACACCTTGGAAAATGACCCTGAGGAAGGAGCCGATGAGGCCACTCTGCAACGC
AGGAGGCAGTTGGAACAGATCATTACGGGAGACAACGCTGAGGAGGAGTTGGAAAGGTACATCCGTGCTA
TGGTCAGAGAGCGCTCCACCGTGGTCAAAGACAGGGGCAAAGAGCTCCTAGGTCTATATATATATCTATA
TACATATTTATATATATTATTAGAACTTTACAATATAGTATATACCATTCATTGTTTAAGTTTCGGGTAA
TACTTTTTTTTTCCTTGTCATAACCCCAAAAATTTTCGATGCCTTTGATATAATTGAGAACAAGAAGAGT
TTGCAGGTGACAAAAATCGATGATTATAGGTGTTGTGACGACAAAATGAACGCTAATATATGGGTGGCTG
CTTCAGATGGTAATTTGGACCGAGTGGAACATATCCTCCGCGAGAGTAAAGGCGCCATGACCCCGCAATC
CAAGGACATTAACGGCTACACTCCAATGCATGCTGCCGCCGCATACGGCCACCTGGATTTGCTGAAGAAA
ATGTGCAATGAGTACAATGGAGACATGTCGACCTGCAGGCATGCCCTAGGACTGGCCGTCGTTTTACGAC
ATGGAGGCCCAGAATACCCTCCTTGACAGTCTTGACGTGCGCAGCTCAGGGGCATGATGTGACTGTCGCC
CGTACATTTAGCCCATACATCCCCATGTATAATCATTTGCATCCATACATTTTGATGGCCGCACGGCGCG
AAGCAAAAATTACGGCTCCTCGCTGCAGACCTGCGAGCAGGGAAACGCTCCCCTCACAGACGCGTTGAAT
TGTCCCCACGCCGCGCCCCTGTAGAGAAATATAAAAGGTTAGGATTTGCCACTGAGGTTCTTCTTTCATA
TACTTCCTTTTAAAATCTTGCTAGGATACAGTTCTCACATCACATCCGAACATAAACAACCATGGGAACC
ACTCTTGACGACACGGCTTACCGCTACCGCACCAGTGTTCCGGGGGACGCAGAGGCAATCGAGGCACTGG
ATGGTTCCTTCACCACCGACACCGTATTCCGCGTCACCGCCACCGGGGACGGCTTCACCCTGCGGGAAGT
GCCAGTGGACCCGCCCCTGACCAAAGTGTTCCCCGACGACGAATCGGACGACGAATCGGACGACGGGGAG
GACGGCGACCCGGACTCACGGACGTTCGTAGCGTATGGGGACGACGGCGACCTGGCGGGCTTCGTGGTCA
TCTCGTACTCAGCGTGGAACCGACGGCTGACCGTCGAGGACATCGAGGTAGCCCCGGAACACCGGGGTCA
CGGGGTCGGGCGAGCGTTGATGGGGCTGGCGACGGAGTTCGCAGGCGAACGGGGGGCTGGTCATCTCTGG
CTGGAAGTCACCAACGTAAACGCACCCGCGATCCACGCGTACCGACGAATGGGGTTCACCCTCTGCGGCC
TGGACACCGCCCTGTACGACGGGACCGCCTCGGACGGCGAACGGCAGGCACTCTACATGAGTATGCCCTG
CCCCTAATCAATACTGACAATAAAAAGATTCTTGTTTTCAAGAACTTGTCATTTGTATAGTTTTTTTATA
TTGTAGTTGTTCTATTTTAATCAAATGTTAGCGTGATTTATATTTTTTTTCGCCTCGACATCATCTGCCC
AGATGCGAAGTTAAGTGCGCAGAAAGTAATATCATGCGTCAATCGTATGTGAATGATGGTCGCTATACTG
Features (pLannotate 1.2.2; 10 found; start..end, strand, type, name):
      1..64      +  promoter       AmpR promoter: bla
     65..924     +  CDS            AmpR (fragment): β-lactamase; bla; confers resistance to ampicillin, carbenicillin, and related antibiotics
    948..1536    +  rep_origin     ori: high-copy-number ColE1/pMB1/pBR322/pUC origin of replication
   1561..1974    +  CDS            YCU1_YEAST (fragment): Experimental evidence at protein level: Swiss-Prot protein existence level 1. From Saccharomyces cerevisiae (strain ATCC 204508 / S288c) (Baker's yeast).
   2216..2407    +  CDS            YCU1_YEAST (fragment): Experimental evidence at protein level: Swiss-Prot protein existence level 1. From Saccharomyces cerevisiae (strain ATCC 204508 / S288c) (Baker's yeast).
   2407..2424    +  misc_feature   MCS (fragment): pUC18/19 multiple cloning site
   2431..2447    +  CDS            lacZα (fragment): LacZα fragment of β-galactosidase; lacZ fragment
   2448..2791    +  promoter       TEF promoter: Ashbya gossypii TEF promoter
   2786..3364    +  CDS            sta: STA_STRLA - Experimental evidence at protein level: Swiss-Prot protein existence level 1. Involved in resistance to streptothricin, a broad-spectrum antibiotic produced by streptomycetes. Detoxifies streptothricin via acetylation of the beta amino group of the first beta-lysyl moiety of streptothricin. From Streptomyces lavendulae.
   3373..3570    +  terminator     TEF terminator: Ashbya gossypii TEF terminator
