[The description below was written by a language model from this plasmid's Addgene catalogue record and pLannotate feature annotations shown in this document.]
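Description:
pLS408_YCR051W is a compact (about 3.6 kb) integrating shuttle vector for Saccharomyces cerevisiae, built on the pLS408 backbone, a minimal design in which restriction sites have been removed from everything outside the polylinker so that the cloning sites remain unique. It is supplied as an empty backbone with no expression cassette for a gene of interest. In E. coli it is maintained at high copy through a ColE1/pUC-type origin and selected with ampicillin via the bla gene under its native promoter. The feature table shows no yeast replication origin or centromere, consistent with its classification as an integrating plasmid that must recombine into the genome to persist in yeast.

Yeast selection relies on the natMX6 marker, annotated here as the Ashbya gossypii TEF promoter driving a streptothricin acetyltransferase coding sequence, followed by the TEF terminator. This confers resistance to nourseothricin (clonNAT), so no auxotrophic host background is required. Two fragments matching the protein encoded by the non-essential gene YCR051W (annotated as YCU1_YEAST) have been placed in the cloning region. They serve as homology sequences that direct single-copy integration at that chromosomal locus. The record does not describe the unannotated interval between the two fragments, nor how the plasmid is opened for targeting. Short remnants of the pUC18/19 multiple cloning site and lacZα lie next to the second homology fragment, and the region can be sequenced with standard M13 forward and reverse primers. The vector is intended as a small, easily manipulated chassis into which users clone their own cassettes for stable, single-copy genomic insertion in budding yeast.
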