Addgene plasmid #239134: pLS408_YCR051W
Purpose: (Empty Backbone) Minimal integrating shuttle vector depleted of restriction sites outside the polylinker region, yeast selection marker natMX6
Depositing lab: Sahand Jamal Rahi. Depositing organization: Swiss Federal Institute of Technology (EPFL). Publication: Minimal shuttle vectors for Saccharomyces cerevisiae. Scutteri L, Barth P, Rahi SJ. Synth Biol (Oxf). 2025 May 21;10(1):ysaf010. doi: 10.1093/synbio/ysaf010. eCollection 2025. PubMed 40612073.
Backbone
  Vector backbone: pLS408
  Backbone size (bp): 3570
  Modifications to backbone: Sequences from the non-essential gene YCR051W have been introduced into the MCS of pLS408 for single-copy genomic integration.
  Vector type: Bacterial Expression, Yeast Expression ; Integrating
  Selectable markers: Nourseothricin (clonNAT)
Growth in bacteria
  Bacterial resistance: Ampicillin, 100 μg/mL
  Growth temperature: 37°C
  Growth strain: DH5alpha
  Copy number: High Copy
Gene/Insert
  Sequencing primers: 5′ M13 fwd; 3′ M13 rev
Terms and licenses: Academic/Nonprofit Terms; Industry Terms: Not Available to Industry
Depositor comments: Please visit https://doi.org/10.1101/2024.11.05.622133 for bioRxiv preprint.
How to cite: pLS408_YCR051W was a gift from Sahand Jamal Rahi (Addgene plasmid # 239134 ; http://n2t.net/addgene:239134 ; RRID:Addgene_239134)
